>Addgene plasmid #133220 | pOPS0579 | addgene full sequence | sequence record 276483 | Addgene NGS Result
CGCTCTTGGACTCCTGTTGATAGATCCAGTAATGACCTCAGAACTCCATCTGGATTTGTTCAGAACGCTC
GGTTGCCGCCGGGCGTTTTTTATTGGTGAGAATCCAGGCAATTGTGTCTCAAAATCTCTGATGTTACATT
GCACAAGATAAAAATATATCATCATGAACAATAAAACTGTCTGCTTACATAAACAGTAATACAAGGGGTG
TTATGAGCCATATTCAGCGTGAAACGAGCTGTAGCCGTCCGCGTCTGAACAGCAACATGGATGCGGATCT
GTATGGCTATAAATGGGCGCGTGATAACGTGGGTCAGAGCGGCGCGACCATTTATCGTCTGTATGGCAAA
CCGGATGCGCCGGAACTGTTTCTGAAACATGGCAAAGGCAGCGTGGCGAACGATGTGACCGATGAAATGG
TGCGTCTGAACTGGCTGACCGAATTTATGCCGCTGCCGACCATTAAACATTTTATTCGCACCCCGGATGA
TGCGTGGCTGCTGACCACCGCGATTCCGGGCAAAACCGCGTTTCAGGTGCTGGAAGAATATCCGGATAGC
GGCGAAAACATTGTGGATGCGCTGGCCGTGTTTCTGCGTCGTCTGCATAGCATTCCGGTGTGCAACTGCC
CGTTTAACAGCGATCGTGTGTTTCGTCTGGCCCAGGCGCAGAGCCGTATGAACAACGGCCTGGTGGATGC
GAGCGATTTTGATGATGAACGTAACGGCTGGCCGGTGGAACAGGTGTGGAAAGAAATGCATAAACTGCTG
CCGTTTAGCCCGGATAGCGTGGTGACCCACGGCGATTTTAGCCTGGATAACCTGATTTTCGATGAAGGCA
AACTGATTGGCTGCATTGATGTGGGCCGTGTGGGCATTGCGGATCGTTATCAGGATCTGGCCATTCTGTG
GAACTGCCTGGGCGAATTTAGCCCGAGCCTGCAAAAACGTCTGTTTCAGAAATATGGCATTGATAATCCG
GATATGAACAAACTGCAATTTCATCTGATGCTGGATGAATTTTTCTAATAATTAATTGAACTACTTTTCC
GCTGCATAACCCTGCTTCGGGGTCATTATAGCGATTTTTTCGGTATATCCATCCTTTTTCGCACGATATA
CAGGATTTTGCCAAAGGGTTCGTGTAGACTTTCCTTGGTGTATCCAACGGCGTCAGCCGGGCAGGATAGG
TGAAGTAGGCCCACCCGCGAGCGGGTGTTCCTTCTTCACTGTCCCTTATTCGCACCTGGCGGTGCTCAAC
GGGAATCCTGCTCTGCGAGGCTGGCCGTAGGCCGGCCGCGATGCAGGTGGCTGCTGAACCCCCAGCCGGA
ACTGACCCCACAAGGCCCTAGCGTTTGCAATGCACCAGGTCATCATTGACCCAGGCGTGTTCCACCAGGC
CGCTGCCTCGCAACTCTTCGCAGGCTTCGCCGACCTGCTCGCGCCACTTCTTCACGCGGGTGGAATCCGA
TCCGCACATGAGGCGGAAGGTTTCCAGCTTGAGCGGGTACGGCTCCCGGTGCGAGCTGAAATAGTCGAAC
ATCCGTCGGGCCGTCGGCGACAGCTTGCGGTACTTCTCCCATATGAATTTCGTGTAGTGGTCGCCAGCAA
ACAGCACGACGATTTCCTCGTCGATCAGGACCTGGCAACGGGACGTTTTCTTGCCACGGTCCAGGACGCG
GAAGCGGTGCAGCAGCGACACCGATTCCAGGTGCCCAACGCGGTCGGACGTGAAGCCCATCGCCGTCGCC
TGTAGGCGCGACAGGCATTCCTCGGCCTTCGTGTAATACCGGCCATTGATCGACCAGCCCAGGTCCTGGC
AAAGCTCGTAGAACGTGAAGGTGATCGGCTCGCCGATAGGGGTGCGCTTCGCGTACTCCAACACCTGCTG
CCACACCAGTTCGTCATCGTCGGCCCGCAGCTCGACGCCGGTGTAGGTGATCTTCACGTCCTTGTTGACG
TGGAAAATGACCTTGTTTTGCAGCGCCTCGCGCGGGATTTTCTTGTTGCGCGTGGTGAACAGGGCAGAGC
GGGCCGTGTCGTTTGGCATCGCTCGCATCGTGTCCGGCCACGGCGCAATATCGAACAAGGAAAGCTGCAT
TTCCTTGATCTGCTGCTTCGTGTGTTTCAGCAACGCGGCCTGCTTGGCTTCGCTGACCTGTTTTGCCAGG
TCCTCGCCGGCGGTTTTTCGCTTCTTGGTCGTCATAGTTCCTCGCGTGTCGATGGTCATCGACTTCGCCA
AACCTGCCGCCTCCTGTTCGAGCCGACGCGAACGCTCCACGGCGGCCGATGGCGCGGGCAGGGCAGGGGG
AGCCAGTTGCACGCTGTCGCGCTCGATCTTGGCCGTAGCTTGCTGGACTATCGAGCCGACGGACTGGAAG
GTTTCGCGGGGCGCACGCATGACGGTGCGGCTTGCGATGGTTTCGGCATCCTCGGCGGAAAACCCCGCGT
CGATCAGTTCTTGCCTGTATGCCTTCCGGTCAAACGTCCGATTCATTCACCCTCCTTGCGGGATTGCCCC
GGAATTAATTCCCCGGATCGATCCGTCGATCTTGATCCCCTGCGCCATCAGATCCTTGGCGGCAAGAAAG
CCATCCAGTTTACTTTGCAGGGCTTCCCAACCTTACCAGAGGGCGCCCCAGCTGGCAATTCCGGTTCGCT
TGCTGTCCATAAAACCGCCCAGTCTAGCTATCGCCATGTAAGCCCACTGCAAGCTACCTGCTTTCTCTTT
GCGCTTGCGTTTTCCCTTGTCCAGATAGCCCAGTAGCTGACATTCATCCGGGGTCAGCACCGTTTCTGCG
GACTGGCTTTCTACGTGGCTGCCATTTTTGGGGTGAGGCCGTTCGCGGCCGAGGGGCGCAGCCCCTGGGG
GGATGGGAGGCCCGCGTTAGCGGGCCGGGAGGGTTCGAGAAGGGGGGGCACCCCCCTTCGGCGTGCGCGG
TCACGCGCACAGGGCGCAGCCCTGGTTAAAAACAAGGTTTATAAATATTGGTTTAAAAGCAGGTTAAAAG
ACAGGTTAGCGGTGGCCGAAAAACGGGCGGAAACCCTTGCAAATGCTGGATTTTCTGCCTGTGGACAGCC
CCTCAAATGTCAATAGGTGCGCCCCTCATCTGTCAGCACTCTGCCCCTCAAGTGTCAAGGATCGCGCCCC
TCATCTGTCAGTAGTCGCGCCCCTCAAGTGTCAATACCGCAGGGCACTTATCCCCAGGCTTGTCCACATC
ATCTGTGGGAAACTCGCGTAAAATCAGGCGTTTTCGCCGATTTGCGAGGCTGGCCAGCTCCACGTCGCCG
GCCGAAATCGAGCCTGCCCCTCATCTGTCAACGCCGCGCCGGGTGAGTCGGCCCCTCAAGTGTCAACGTC
CGCCCCTCATCTGTCAGTGAGGGCCAAGTTTTCCGCGAGGTATCCACAACGCCGGCGGCCCTACATGGCT
CTGCTGTAGTGAGTGGGTTGCGCTCCGGCAGCGGTCCTGATCCCCCGCAGAAAAAAAGGATCTCAAGAAG
ATCCTTTGATCTTTTCTACATTACTGCATGAGCTTGTGGAAGTGTGCTGAGCATAAATGATTCTCCTAGC
TGTTCTTTGGGTAAGTACGCCATCAGGACGTTGTGAGTGGCGCGATTTTTAGCGGCTGAAATCAGCCCTT
GAGCCTGTCGGCAAGTCGCGTCATGAGGTCCATGCGCTCATGCAGGATCGCCACGACCAACGCGGGTTCG
CCCGCACGCGGCAGGCAAAAAACGTAGTGGTGTTCGCAGCGGGCCATCCGCAGCGCGGGAAAGAGTTCGC
TCATGTCCTTAAACGGGCCTTCGCCGGCGGCAAGCCTGGCTATGCCCTGTTCCAGCTTAGCGATATAGCG
GCGCACCTGCGCCGCGCCCCACTCCCGGCGCGTGTAGCGGATGATGCCGCGTAGATCGGCTTCGGCCTCA
GCCGTGAGGATGTAGGCCGTCAAGCGCGATCCCCGCTGAGTTCTTCATCAAGAATTTCGCCGACGCTCTT
GGTGGACACCTTGCCGGCAAGCCCATCGTTGATGCGGTTCCCCAGCATGGTTTTCAGTTCCTGCCATGCC
TGATCGGCATCAGCGTCACCGGGGAACAGACGTTCGAGGGCGTATTGCTTAATGGTCTTGCCCTGCAAGG
CGGCCAGGGCTTTCAGGCTCTGGTGCTGCTGGTCCGTCATGTCGATTGTCAGGCGGCTCATTGGATAACC
TCCATAAAATACACGTAACCACATTAGCACATATGTGGGCGTGAGGCTACAGCGCGAGGCGCATTAAGGT
CGGGAAAATGCGCTAGGCGCATTTAAATTGCGTATTGCTGTAATGCGCCATGCCGGCTAGACTAGGCCCA
AATGGGTATACCCAATTTGACCAAGGGGGACGCGATGAGGGCGGCCAAGCACTACCGACAACTTCTATCC
ATCGACTTCAACATCGAGGCGCTGGCCTTCGTGCCTGGACCCGACGGCACACGCGGCCGGCGCATCCACG
TCCTGGGGCGCGAGGTCCGCGACCGGCCCGGCCTGGTCGAGTACCTTTCGCCGGCGTTCGGCTCGCGGGT
GGCGCTGGACGGCTACTGCAAGGCCAATTTCGATGCAGTGCTGCACCTGGCGTACCCCGATCATCAGCAA
TGGGGCCACGCATGAAGCGCCGAAGCTACGCCATGCTGCGCGCCGCTGCCGCGCTGGCCGTCCTGGTCGT
TGCCTCGCCGGCATGGGCCGAGCTGCGCGGCGAGGTCGTGCGCATCATCGACGGCGACACCATCGACGTG
CTGGTAGACAAGCAGCCGGTGCGCGTGCGCCTGGTGGACATTGACGCGCCGGAAAAGCGGCAAGCCTTCG
GCGAACGTGCGCGCCAGGCGCTGGCCGGCATGGTGTTCCGCCGGCACGTCCTGGTCGACGAGAAGGACAC
CGACCGTTACGGCCGCACGCTGGGCACCGTCTGGGTCAACATGGAGCTGGCCAGCCGGCCGCCGCAGCCG
CGCAACGTCAACGCCGCGATGGTTCACCAGGGCATGGCGTGGGCCTATCGCTTCCACGGCCGCGCGGCCG
ACCCTGAAATGCTGCGGCTCGAACAGGAGGCGCGAGGCAAGCGCGTCGGCCTCTGGTCCGATCCGCACGC
CGTCGAGCCGTGGAAATGGCGACGCGAGAGCAACAACCGGAGGGACGAAGGTTGAAGGTCGCCCGCATCT
ACCTGCGCGCCAGTACGGACGAGCAGAATCTTGAACGCCAGGAGAGCCTTGTAGCGGCCACGCGGGCCGC
CGGGTACTACGTCGCCGGCATCTACCGCGAGAAGGCGTCCGGCGCACGCGCCGACCGGCCCGAGCTGCTG
CGCATGATCGCGGACCTGCAACCTGGTGAAGTCGTCGTTGCGGAGAAGATCGACCGCATCAGCCGCTTGC
CGTTGGCCGAGGCCGAGCGCCTGGTTGCGTCGATCCGGGCCAAAGGGGCCAAGCTGGCCGTGCCTGGCGT
GGTGGACCTGTCGGAGCTGGCCGCCGAGGCGAACGGAGTGGCGAAAATCGTTCTGGAATCCGTCCAGGAC
ATGCTTTTGAAGCTCGCCTTGCAGATGGCCCGCGACGACTACGAGGATCGGCGCGAGCGTCAACGTCAGG
GTGTCCAGTTGGCGAAGGCCGCCGGCCGCTACACCGGCCGCAAACGTGACGCCGGCATGCACGACCGCAT
CATCACGCTTCGCTCCGGCGGATCGAGCATTGCCAAGACGGCCAAGCTGGTCGGATGCAGCCCGAGCCAG
GTCAAACGAGTGTGGGCGGCCTGGAACGCGCAGCAGCAAAAATAAAGCCGGGCAGTGCCCGGCTTTTCTC
ACCTTTTCGCGTCCCGCAGGGCCGCTGCGAGCGCCCTACCTAGATCCTCGCTTTCCCCCTCGGTGTAGTC
CGGCCAGGGCACGAAGGGCGCGGATGCGAACCTGTTGAGCAGGTCAGATCTAGGGCGGCGGATTTGTCCT
ACTCAGGAGAGCGTTCACCGACAAACAACAGATAAAACGAAAGGCCCAGTCTTTCGACTGAGCCTTTCGT
TTTATTTGATGCCTGCCGAATTCGGATCCGGAGCTCGACACGACATTGTCGTCACCTTTGTCGGGTCCGC
GACAAGCTTTTTGTTCCTCGATCCCGTATGTTTTCGCCTAAATATCTGAAACAGCAGCAAATTATTTTTC
GTTAGCTCAATCGGCCCACTTGGCACGAGTCTTGAAATTTATTGCGAGGCGGCGGAGCTGCCGGCCGCAT
CCGTGCGGCATAACCACGGTTGTGAACAAATGAAGGAAGGCCAAATGCGTAAAGGCGAAGAGCTGTTCAC
TGGTGTCGTCCCTATTCTGGTGGAACTGGATGGTGATGTCAACGGTCATAAGTTTTCCGTGCGTGGCGAG
GGTGAAGGTGACGCAACTAATGGTAAACTGACGCTGAAGTTCATCTGTACTACTGGTAAACTGCCGGTAC
CTTGGCCGACTCTGGTAACGACGCTGACTTATGGTGTTCAGTGCTTTGCTCGTTATCCGGACCATATGAA
GCAGCATGACTTCTTCAAGTCCGCCATGCCGGAAGGCTATGTGCAGGAACGCACGATTTCCTTTAAGGAT
GACGGCACGTACAAAACGCGTGCGGAAGTGAAATTTGAAGGCGATACCCTGGTAAACCGCATTGAGCTGA
AAGGCATTGACTTTAAAGAAGATGGCAATATCCTGGGCCATAAGCTGGAATACAATTTTAACAGCCACAA
TGTTTACATCACCGCCGATAAACAAAAAAATGGCATTAAAGCGAATTTTAAAATTCGCCACAACGTTGAG
GATGGCAGCGTGCAGCTGGCTGATCACTACCAGCAAAACACTCCAATCGGTGATGGTCCTGTTCTGCTGC
CAGACAATCACTATCTGAGCACGCAAAGCGTTCTGTCTAAAGATCCGAACGAGAAACGCGATCATATGGT
TCTGCTGGAGTTCGTAACCGCAGCGGGCATCACGCATGGTATGGATGAACTGTACAAATGAGCTTCTCAC
AACCGTGCGTTTTACAACGTCGTGACTGGG
Features (pLannotate 1.2.2; 14 found; start..end, strand, type, name):
      9..103     +  terminator     lambda t0 terminator: transcription terminator from phage lambda
    213..1025    +  CDS            aphA1: KKA1_ECOLX - Also known as nptI. Protein inferred from homology: Swiss-Prot protein existence level 3. Resistance to kanamycin and structurally-related aminoglycosides, including amikacin. From Escherichia coli.
   1179..1287    +  oriT           oriT: incP origin of transfer
   1348..2496    -  CDS            trfA: trans-acting replication protein that binds to and activates oriV
   2548..2829    -  CDS            tnpA (fragment): TN5P_ECOLX - Also known as tnp. Experimental evidence at protein level: Swiss-Prot protein existence level 1. Mediates transposition of transposon Tn5 by a 'cut and paste' mechanism. First, the monomeric transposase binds the 19 bp inverted DNA repeats flanking the transposon. Then, dimerization of the DNA- bound transposase creates a synaptic DNA complex. After nicking of the first DNA strand, excision of the transposon proceeds through a series of intermediates. The transposase then mediates the insertion of the transposon at a new site by strand transfer. The activity of the wild- type tran
   2889..3420    -  rep_origin     oriV: incP origin of replication
   3476..3511    -  rep_origin     CloDF13 ori (fragment): Plasmids containing the CloDF13 (CDF) origin of replication can be propagated in E. coli cells that contain additional plasmids with compatible origins.
   3635..3943    -  CDS            parE: PARE_ECOLX - Experimental evidence at protein level: Swiss-Prot protein existence level 1. Toxin component of a type II toxin-antitoxin (TA) system involved in plasmid partition. Acts by inhibiting DNA gyrase, converting supercoiled plasmid DNA into a singly cleaved linear form in an ATP-dependent fashion. To do so it probably interacts with one of the gyrase subunits. Gyrase inhibition is prevented by antitoxin ParD, and is reversed in vitro by incubation with ParD. In cells that have lost the plasmid filamentation and growth inhibition occur; this is suppressed when ParD is supplied in trans
   3943..4191    -  CDS            parD: PARD_ECOLX - Experimental evidence at protein level: Swiss-Prot protein existence level 1. Antitoxin component of a type II toxin-antitoxin (TA) system involved in plasmid partition. Inhibits the anti-DNA gyrase activity of toxin ParE; reverses and restores gyrase catalytic activity in vitro. The parDE operon alone is capable of stabilizing an RK2-derived minireplicon under defined growth conditions in several different Gram- negative bacteria. It does so by the post-segregational killing (PSK) of plasmid-free cells, also referred to as a plasmid addiction system. Binds its own promoter, autor
   4320..5162    +  CDS            parB: PARB4_ECOLX - Protein predicted: Swiss-Prot protein existence level 4. Involved in plasmid partition. From Escherichia coli.
   5126..5782    +  CDS            parA: PARA4_ECOLX - Protein inferred from homology: Swiss-Prot protein existence level 3. Involved in plasmid partition. From Escherichia coli.
   5942..6028    -  terminator     rrnB T1 terminator: Escherichia coli rrnB; transcription terminator T1 from the E. coli rrnB gene
   6275..6988    +  CDS            superfolder GFP: GFP variant that folds robustly even when fused to poorly folded proteins (Pédelacq et al., 2006)
   7008..7030    +  CDS            lacZα (fragment): LacZα fragment of β-galactosidase; lacZ fragment
