[The description below was written by a language model from this plasmid's Addgene catalogue record and pLannotate feature annotations shown in this document.]
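Description:
pOPS0579 is a low-copy, broad-host-range bacterial reporter plasmid built on the pOGG026 backbone by Golden Gate assembly of domesticated modules, and it forms one member of a set of barcoded "Plasmid-ID" constructs. The annotated 7,030 nt sequence shows an RK2/IncP-type replicon: oriV together with the trfA replication initiator gene allows maintenance in a wide range of Gram-negative bacteria, and the IncP oriT permits conjugative transfer from a mobilising E. coli donor, consistent with the ST18 strain listed for propagation. Stable inheritance without antibiotic pressure is supported by the par region, comprising the parDE toxin-antitoxin addiction system and the parA and parB partition genes. Selection is by kanamycin through the aphA1 (nptI) gene. Short fragments annotated as Tn5 transposase, CloDF13 ori and lacZα appear to be backbone remnants rather than functional parts.

The payload consists of three modules: a promoter module carrying PsNifH, a coding module with superfolder GFP, and a terminator module that contains a unique 12-nucleotide barcode next to a universal primer binding site. The sfGFP coding sequence is annotated, but the nifH promoter and the barcode are not picked up by the automated feature table; the promoter presumably lies in the unannotated stretch upstream of sfGFP. The lambda t0 and rrnB T1 terminators flank the cassette and insulate it from the backbone. Because nifH is a nitrogenase gene, GFP output reports nitrogen-fixation gene expression, while the barcode, the only element distinguishing this plasmid from its kit siblings, identifies the host strain by sequencing. The associated work used the set to measure rhizobial competitiveness and N2 fixation in legume nodules simultaneously.
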