Addgene plasmid #133220: pOPS0579
Purpose: Reporter plasmid with a 12-nucleotide specific "barcode" sequence. This plasmid is not available as an individual bacterial stab, but can be requested as part of the Plasmid-ID Kit (Kit #1000000168 ).
Depositing lab: Philip Poole. Depositing organization: University of Oxford. Publication: Optimizing Rhizobium-legume symbioses by simultaneous measurement of rhizobial competitiveness and N2 fixation in nodules. Mendoza-Suarez MA, Geddes BA, Sanchez-Canizares C, Ramirez-Gonzalez RH, Kirchhelle C, Jorrin B, Poole PS. Proc Natl Acad Sci U S A. 2020 May 5;117(18):9822-9831. doi: 10.1073/pnas.1921225117. Epub 2020 Apr 21. PubMed 32317381.
Backbone
  Vector backbone: pOGG026 (Addgene ID 113992)
  Vector type: Bacterial Expression
Growth in bacteria
  Bacterial resistance: Kanamycin, 50 μg/mL
  Growth temperature: 37°C
  Growth strain: ST18 (S17 delta pir delta hemA)
  Copy number: Low Copy
Gene/Insert
  Gene/Insert name: PU module (PsNifH from pOGG043), SC module (sfGFP from pOGG037), and T module (CTCACAACCGTG and universal primer binding site)
  Species: Synthetic
  Mutation: Domesticated for Golden Gate cloning
  Cloning method: Unknown
Terms and licenses: Academic/Nonprofit Terms; Industry Terms: Not Available to Industry
Depositor comments: The only difference is the sequence: CTCACAACCGTG . Please note that this plasmid may require a unique bacterial strain, so make sure to confirm that you can also obtain the appropriate growth strain. Please contact us or contact our distributors if you have any questions. This plasmid is not available as an individual bacterial stab, but can be requested as part of the Plasmid-ID Kit (Kit #1000000168 ).
How to cite: pOPS0579 was a gift from Philip Poole (Addgene plasmid # 133220)
